Addgene plasmid #174734: pCLXSN(GFP)-hp100
Purpose: Gene overexpression
Depositing lab: Shao-Cong Sun. Depositing organization: University of Texas MD Anderson Cancer Center.
Backbone
  Vector backbone: pCLXSN(GFP)
  Vector type: Retroviral
Growth in bacteria
  Bacterial resistance: Ampicillin, 100 μg/mL
  Growth temperature: 37°C
  Growth strain: NEB Stable
  Copy number: High Copy
Gene/Insert
  Gene/Insert name: P100
  Species: H. sapiens (human)
  Mutation: WT
  Entrez Gene: NFKB2 (a.k.a. CVID10, H2TF1, LYT-10, LYT10, NF-kB2, p100, p49/p100, p52)
  Cloning method: Restriction Enzyme; 5′ cloning site Unknown (unknown if destroyed)
Terms and licenses: Academic/Nonprofit Terms; Industry Terms: Not Available to Industry
How to cite: pCLXSN(GFP)-hp100 was a gift from Shao-Cong Sun (Addgene plasmid # 174734 ; http://n2t.net/addgene:174734 ; RRID:Addgene_174734)
