[The description below was written by a language model from this plasmid's Addgene catalogue record and pLannotate feature annotations shown in this document.]
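Description:
pCLXSN(GFP)-hp100 is a gammaretroviral (Moloney murine leukemia/sarcoma virus-based) expression vector of about 10.2 kb, built on the pCLXSN(GFP) backbone to overexpress wild-type human NFKB2, the p100 precursor of the NF-κB p52 subunit. It is maintained in E. coli through a high-copy ColE1/pUC-type origin and selected with ampicillin via the β-lactamase gene. The record lists a recombination-deficient strain for growth, as is common for plasmids carrying repeated LTR sequences.

The proviral cassette begins with a hybrid 5′ end in which the CMV immediate-early enhancer and promoter are fused to a truncated 5′ LTR. This arrangement drives strong transcription of the viral genomic RNA in transfected packaging cells. It is followed by a Ψ packaging signal and a truncated gag segment lacking its start codon, which together promote encapsidation of the transcript. The NFKB2 open reading frame sits directly downstream and is expressed from the LTR-driven transcript after integration. An internal SV40 early promoter then drives EGFP. EGFP occupies the position of the neomycin resistance gene of the parental design, of which only a short fragment remains, so transduced cells are identified or sorted by fluorescence rather than by G418 selection. A full-length MoMLV 3′ LTR closes the provirus.

Outside the LTRs, the backbone carries an SV40 origin of replication and SV40 poly(A) signal, along with remnants of SV40 T antigen, polyomavirus, rop, bom, lacZα and lacI sequences that appear to be non-functional fragments. No epitope tag on p100 is annotated, and the cloning sites are not recorded. The stated purpose is gene overexpression, consistent with producing retrovirus for stable delivery of p100 into mammalian cells, for example in studies of noncanonical NF-κB signaling.
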