Features (pLannotate 1.2.2; 27 found; start..end, strand, type, name):
    122..221     +  misc_feature   bom (fragment): basis of mobility region from pBR322
    227..294     -  CDS            lacZα (fragment): LacZα fragment of β-galactosidase; lacZ fragment
    300..679     +  enhancer       CMV enhancer: human cytomegalovirus immediate early enhancer
    680..883     +  promoter       CMV promoter: human cytomegalovirus (CMV) immediate early promoter
    884..1059    +  LTR            5' LTR (truncated): truncated long terminal repeat from Moloney murine sarcoma virus
   1181..1455    +  misc_feature   MESV Ψ (fragment): packaging signal of murine embryonic stem cell virus
   1522..1938    +  CDS            gag (truncated): truncated Moloney murine leukemia virus (MMLV) gag gene lacking the start codon
   1979..4675    +  CDS            NFKB2: NFKB2_HUMAN - Also known as LYT10. Experimental evidence at protein level: Swiss-Prot protein existence level 1. NF-kappa-B is a pleiotropic transcription factor present in almost all cell types and is the endpoint of a series of signal transduction events that are initiated by a vast array of stimuli related to many biological processes such as inflammation, immunity, differentiation, cell growth, tumorigenesis and apoptosis. NF-kappa-B is a homo- or heterodimeric complex formed by the Rel-like domain- containing proteins RELA/p65, RELB, NFKB1/p105, NFKB1/p50, REL and NFKB2/p52. The dimers bi
   4808..5137    +  promoter       SV40 promoter: SV40 enhancer and early promoter
   5196..5915    +  CDS            EGFP: the original enhanced GFP (Yang et al., 1996) mammalian codon-optimized
   5923..5961    +  CDS            NeoR/KanR (fragment): aminoglycoside phosphotransferase confers resistance to neomycin, kanamycin, and G418 (Geneticin®)
   6021..6614    +  LTR            LTR: long terminal repeat from Moloney murine leukemia virus
   6683..6723    +  CDS            rop (fragment): Rop protein, which maintains plasmids at low copy number; rop
   6825..6864    +  misc_feature   bom (fragment): basis of mobility region from pBR322
   6883..6957    +  CDS            small t antigen (fragment): SV40 (simian virus 40) small t antigen
   6959..7024    +  intron         small t intron: SV40 (simian virus 40) small t antigen intron
   7154..7174    +  CDS            SV40 NLS: nuclear localization signal of SV40 (simian virus 40) large T antigen
   7181..7315    +  CDS            LT_POVHA (fragment): Protein inferred from homology: Swiss-Prot protein existence level 3. Isoform large T antigen is a key early protein essential for both driving viral replication and inducing cellular transformation. Plays a role in viral genome replication by driving entry of quiescent cells into the cell cycle and by autoregulating the synthesis of viral early mRNA. Displays highly oncogenic activities by corrupting the host cellular checkpoint mechanisms that guard cell division and the transcription, replication, and repair of DNA. Participates in the modulation of cellular gene expression preceeding viral
   7340..7423    +  CDS            large T antigen (fragment): large T antigen from SV40 (simian virus 40)
   7446..7580    +  polyA_signal   SV40 poly(A) signal: SV40 polyadenylation signal
   7929..8027    -  CDS            VP1_POVMP (fragment): Experimental evidence at protein level: Swiss-Prot protein existence level 1. Forms an icosahedral capsid with a T=7 symmetry and a 40 nm diameter. The capsid is composed of 72 pentamers linked to each other by disulfide bonds and associated with VP2 or VP3 proteins. Interacts with terminal alpha(2,3)-linked sialic acids on the cell surface to provide virion attachment to target cell. This attachment induces virion internalization predominantly through caveolin-mediated endocytosis. Once attached, the virion is internalized by caveolin- mediated endocytosis and traffics to the endoplasmic reti
   8038..8172    +  rep_origin     SV40 ori: SV40 origin of replication
   8171..8225    -  CDS            lacI (fragment): lac repressor; lacI; The lac repressor binds to the lac operator to inhibit transcription in E. coli. This inhibition can be relieved by adding lactose or isopropyl-β-D-thiogalactopyranoside (IPTG).
   8408..8996    -  rep_origin     ori: high-copy-number ColE1/pMB1/pBR322/pUC origin of replication
   9167..10027   -  CDS            AmpR: β-lactamase; bla; confers resistance to ampicillin, carbenicillin, and related antibiotics
  10028..10132   -  promoter       AmpR promoter: bla
  10227..20      +  CDS            rop (fragment) (across the origin): Rop protein, which maintains plasmids at low copy number; rop
>Addgene plasmid #174734 | pCLXSN(GFP)-hp100 | addgene full sequence | sequence record 343213 | Addgene NGS Result
ATGACGGTGAAAACCTCTGACACATGCAGCTCCCGGAGACGGTCACAGCTTGTCTGTAAGCGGATGCCGG
GAGCAGACAAGCCCGTCAGGGCGCGTCAGCGGGTGTTGGCGGGTGTCGGGGCTGGCTTAACTATGCGGCA
TCAGAGCAGATTGTACTGAGAGTGCACCATATGCGGTGTGAAATACCGCACAGATGCGTAAGGAGAAAAT
ACCGCATCAGGCGCCATTCGCCATTCAGGCTGCGCAACTGTTGGGAAGGGCGATCGGTGCGGGCCTCTTC
GCTATTACGCCAGCGCGTTGACATTGATTATTGACTAGTTATTAATAGTAATCAATTACGGGGTCATTAG
TTCATAGCCCATATATGGAGTTCCGCGTTACATAACTTACGGTAAATGGCCCGCCTGGCTGACCGCCCAA
CGACCCCCGCCCATTGACGTCAATAATGACGTATGTTCCCATAGTAACGCCAATAGGGACTTTCCATTGA
CGTCAATGGGTGGAGTATTTACGGTAAACTGCCCACTTGGCAGTACATCAAGTGTATCATATGCCAAGTA
CGCCCCCTATTGACGTCAATGACGGTAAATGGCCCGCCTGGCATTATGCCCAGTACATGACCTTATGGGA
CTTTCCTACTTGGCAGTACATCTACGTATTAGTCATCGCTATTACCATGGTGATGCGGTTTTGGCAGTAC
ATCAATGGGCGTGGATAGCGGTTTGACTCACGGGGATTTCCAAGTCTCCACCCCATTGACGTCAATGGGA
GTTTGTTTTGGCACCAAAATCAACGGGACTTTCCAAAATGTCGTAACAACTCCGCCCCATTGACGCAAAT
GGGCGGTAGGCGTGTACGGTGGGAGGTCTATATAAGCAGAGCTCAATAAAAGAGCCCACAACCCCTCACT
CGGCGCGCCAGTCTTCCGATAGACTGCGTCGCCCGGGTACCCGTATTCCCAATAAAGCCTCTTGCTGTTT
GCATCCGAATCGTGGTCTCGCTGTTCCTTGGGAGGGTCTCCTCTGAGTGATTGACTACCCACGACGGGGG
TCTTTCATTTGGGGGCTCGTCCGGGATTTGGAGACCCCTGCCCAGGGACCACCGACCCACCACCGGGAGG
TAAGCTGGCCAGCAACTTATCTGTGTCTGTCCGATTGTCTAGTGTCTATGTTTGATGTTATGCGCCTGCG
TCTGTACTAGTTAGCTAACTAGCTCTGTATCTGGCGGACCCGTGGTGGAACTGACGAGTTCTGAACACCC
GGCCGCAACCCTGGGAGACGTCCCAGGGACTTTGGGGGCCGTTTTTGTGGCCCGACCTGAGGAAGGGAGT
CGATGTGGAATCCGACCCCGTCAGGATATGTGGTTCTGGTAGGAGACGAGAACCTAAAACAGTTCCCGCC
TCCGTCTGAATTTTTGCTTTCGGTTTGGAACCGAAGCCGCGCGTCTTGTCTGCTGCAGCGCTGCAGCATC
GTTCTGTGTTGTCTCTGTCTGACTGTGTTTCTGTATTTGTCTGAAAATTAGGGCCAGACTGTTACCACTC
CCTTAAGTTTGACCTTAGGTCACTGGAAAGATGTCGAGCGGATCGCTCACAACCAGTCGGTAGATGTCAA
GAAGAGACGTTGGGTTACCTTCTGCTCTGCAGAATGGCCAACCTTTAACGTCGGATGGCCGCGAGACGGC
ACCTTTAACCGAGACCTCATCACCCAGGTTAAGATCAAGGTCTTTTCACCTGGCCCGCATGGACACCCAG
ACCAGGTCCCCTACATCGTGACCTGGGAAGCCTTGGCTTTTGACCCCCCTCCCTGGGTCAAGCCCTTTGT
ACACCCTAAGCCTCCGCCTCCTCTTCCTCCATCCGCCCCGTCTCTCCCCCTTGAACCTCCTCGTTCGACC
CCGCCTCGATCCTCCCTTTATCCAGCCCTCACTCCTTCTCTAGGCGCCGGAATTCAGATCTGGTACCACG
CGTATCGATAAGCTTACCATGGAGAGTTGCTACAACCCAGGTCTGGATGGTATTATTGAATATGATGATT
TCAAATTGAACTCCTCCATTGTGGAACCCAAGGAGCCAGCCCCAGAAACAGCTGATGGCCCCTACCTGGT
GATCGTGGAACAGCCTAAGCAGAGAGGCTTCCGATTTCGATATGGCTGTGAAGGCCCCTCCCATGGAGGA
CTGCCCGGTGCCTCCAGTGAGAAGGGCCGAAAGACCTATCCCACTGTCAAGATCTGTAACTACGAGGGAC
CAGCCAAGATCGAGGTGGACCTGGTAACACACAGTGACCCACCTCGTGCTCATGCCCACAGTCTGGTGGG
CAAGCAATGCTCGGAGCTGGGGATCTGCGCCGTTTCTGTGGGGCCCAAGGACATGACTGCCCAATTTAAC
AACCTGGGTGTCCTGCATGTGACTAAGAAGAACATGATGGGGACTATGATACAAAAACTTCAGAGGCAGC
GGCTCCGCTCTAGGCCCCAGGGCCTTACGGAGGCCGAGCAGCGGGAGCTGGAGCAAGAGGCCAAAGAACT
GAAGAAGGTGATGGATCTGAGTATAGTGCGGCTGCGCTTCTCTGCCTTCCTTAGAGCCAGTGATGGCTCC
TTCTCCCTGCCCCTGAAGCCAGTCATCTCCCAGCCCATCCATGACAGCAAATCTCCGGGGGCATCAAACC
TGAAGATTTCTCGAATGGACAAGACAGCAGGCTCTGTGCGGGGTGGAGATGAAGTTTATCTGCTTTGTGA
CAAGGTGCAGAAAGATGACATTGAGGTTCGGTTCTATGAGGATGATGAGAATGGATGGCAGGCCTTTGGG
GACTTCTCTCCCACAGATGTGCATAAACAGTATGCCATTGTGTTCCGGACACCCCCCTATCACAAGATGA
AGATTGAGCGGCCTGTAACAGTGTTTCTGCAACTGAAACGCAAGCGAGGAGGGGACGTGTCTGATTCCAA
ACAGTTCACCTATTACCCTCTGGTGGAAGACAAGGAAGAGGTGCAGCGGAAGCGGAGGAAGGCCTTGCCC
ACCTTCTCCCAGCCCTTCGGGGGTGGCTCCCACATGGGTGGAGGCTCTGGGGGTGCAGCCGGGGGCTACG
GAGGAGCTGGAGGAGGTGGCAGCCTCGGTTTCTTCCCCTCCTCCCTGGCCTACAGCCCCTACCAGTCCGG
CGCGGGCCCCATGGGCTGCTACCCGGGAGGCGGGGGCGGGGCGCAGATGGCCGCCACGGTGCCCAGCAGG
GACTCCGGGGAGGAAGCCGCGGAGCCGAGCGCCCCCTCCAGGACCCCCCAGTGCGAGCCGCAGGCCCCGG
AGATGCTGCAGCGAGCTCGAGAGTACAACGCGCGCCTGTTCGGCCTGGCGCAGCGCAGCGCCCGAGCCCT
ACTCGACTACGGCGTCACCGCGGACGCGCGCGCGCTGCTGGCGGGACAGCGCCACCTGCTGACGGCGCAG
GACGAGAACGGAGACACACCACTGCACCTAGCCATCATCCACGGGCAGACCAGTGTCATTGAGCAGATAG
TCTATGTCATCCACCACGCCCAGGACCTCGGCGTTGTCAACCTCACCAACCACCTGCACCAGACGCCCCT
GCACCTGGCGGTGATCACGGGGCAGACGAGTGTGGTGAGCTTTCTGCTGCGGGTAGGTGCAGACCCAGCT
CTGCTGGATCGGCATGGAGACTCAGCCATGCATCTGGCGCTGCGGGCAGGCGCTGGTGCTCCTGAGCTGC
TGCGTGCACTGCTTCAGAGTGGAGCTCCTGCTGTGCCCCAGCTGTTGCATATGCCTGACTTTGAGGGACT
GTATCCAGTACACCTGGCGGTCCGAGCCCGAAGCCCTGAGTGCCTGGATCTGCTGGTGGACAGTGGGGCT
GAAGTGGAGGCCACAGAGCGGCAGGGGGGACGAACAGCCTTGCATCTAGCCACAGAGATGGAGGAGCTGG
GGTTGGTCACCCATCTGGTCACCAAGCTCCGGGCCAACGTGAACGCTCGCACCTTTGCGGGAAACACACC
CCTGCACCTGGCAGCTGGACTGGGGTACCCGACCCTCACCCGCCTCCTTCTGAAGGCTGGTGCTGACATC
CATGCTGAAAACGAGGAGCCCCTGTGCCCACTGCCTTCACCCCCTACCTCTGATAGCGACTCGGACTCTG
AAGGGCCTGAGAAGGACACCCGAAGCAGCTTCCGGGGCCACACGCCTCTTGACCTCACTTGCAGCACCAA
GGTGAAGACCTTGCTGCTAAATGCTGCTCAGAACACCATGGAGCCACCCCTGACCCCGCCCAGCCCAGCA
GGGCCGGGACTGTCACTTGGTGATACAGCTCTGCAGAACCTGGAGCAGCTGCTAGACGGGCCAGAAGCCC
AGGGCAGCTGGGCAGAGCTGGCAGAGCGTCTGGGGCTGCGCAGCCTGGTAGACACGTACCGACAGACAAC
CTCACCCAGTGGCAGCCTCCTGCGCAGCTACGAGCTGGCTGGCGGGGACCTGGCAGGTCTACTGGAGGCC
CTGTCTGACATGGGCCTAGAGGAGGGAGTGAGGCTGCTGAGGGGTCCAGAAACCCGAGACAAGCTGCCCA
GCACAGAGGTGAAGGAAGACAGTGCGTACGGGAGCCAGTCAGTGGAGCAGGAGGCAGAGAAGCTGGGCCC
ACCCCCTGAGCCACCAGGAGGGCTCTGCCACGGGCACCCCCAGCCTCAGGTGCACTGACCTGCTGCCTGC
CCCCAGCCCCCTTCCCGGACCCCCTGTACAGCGTCCCCACCTATTTCAAATCTTATTTAACACCCCACAC
CCACCCCTCAGTTGGGACAAATAATCTAGAGGATCCGGCTGTGGAATGTGTGTCAGTTAGGGTGTGGAAA
GTCCCCAGGCTCCCCAGCAGGCAGAAGTATGCAAAGCATGCATCTCAATTAGTCAGCAACCAGGTGTGGA
AAGTCCCCAGGCTCCCCAGCAGGCAGAAGTATGCAAAGCATGCATCTCAATTAGTCAGCAACCATAGTCC
CGCCCCTAACTCCGCCCATCCCGCCCCTAACTCCGCCCAGTTCCGCCCATTCTCCGCCCCATGGCTGACT
AATTTTTTTTATTTATGCAGAGGCCGAGGCCGCCTCGGCCTCTGAGCTATTCCAGAAGTAGTGAGGAGGC
TTTTTTGGAGGCCTAGGCTTTTGCAAAAAGCTTGGGCTGCAGGTCGAGGCGGATCTGATCAAGAGACAGG
ATGAGCATCGATACCATGGTGAGCAAGGGCGAGGAGCTGTTCACCGGGGTGGTGCCCATCCTGGTCGAGC
TGGACGGCGACGTAAACGGCCACAAGTTCAGCGTGTCCGGCGAGGGCGAGGGCGATGCCACCTACGGCAA
GCTGACCCTGAAGTTCATCTGCACCACCGGCAAGCTGCCCGTGCCCTGGCCCACCCTCGTGACCACCCTG
ACCTACGGCGTGCAGTGCTTCAGCCGCTACCCCGACCACATGAAGCAGCACGACTTCTTCAAGTCCGCCA
TGCCCGAAGGCTACGTCCAGGAGCGCACCATCTTCTTCAAGGACGACGGCAACTACAAGACCCGCGCCGA
GGTGAAGTTCGAGGGCGACACCCTGGTGAACCGCATCGAGCTGAAGGGCATCGACTTCAAGGAGGACGGC
AACATCCTGGGGCACAAGCTGGAGTACAACTACAACAGCCACAACGTCTATATCATGGCCGACAAGCAGA
AGAACGGCATCAAGGTGAACTTCAAGATCCGCCACAACATCGAGGACGGCAGCGTGCAGCTCGCCGACCA
CTACCAGCAGAACACCCCCATCGGCGACGGCCCCGTGCTGCTGCCCGACAACCACTACCTGAGCACCCAG
TCCGCCCTGAGCAAAGACCCCAACGAGAAGCGCGATCACATGGTCCTGCTGGAGTTCGTGACCGCCGCCG
GGATCACTCTCGGCATGGACGAGCTGTACAAGTAAGATGCATCGCATCGCCTTCTATCGCCTTCTTGACG
AGTTCTTCTGAGCGGGACTCTGGGGTTCGATAAAATAAAAGATTTTATTTAGTCTCCAGAAAAAGGGGGG
AATGAAAGACCCCACCTGTAGGTTTGGCAAGCTAGCTTAAGTAACGCCATTTTGCAAGGCATGGAAAAAT
ACATAACTGAGAATAGAGAAGTTCAGATCAAGGTCAGGAACAGATGGAACAGCTGAATATGGGCCAAACA
GGATATCTGTGGTAAGCAGTTCCTGCCCCGGCTCAGGGCCAAGAACAGATGGAACAGCTGAATATGGGCC
AAACAGGATATCTGTGGTAAGCAGTTCCTGCCCCGGCTCAGGGCCAAGAACAGATGGTCCCCAGATGCGG
TCCAGCCCTCAGCAGTTTCTAGAGAACCATCAGATGTTTCCAGGGTGCCCCAAGGACCTGAAATGACCCT
GTGCCTTATTTGAACTAACCAATCAGTTCGCTTCTCGCTTCTGTTCGCGCGCTTCTGCTCCCCGAGCTCA
ATAAAAGAGCCCACAACCCCTCACTCGGGGCGCCAGTCCTCCGATTGACTGAGTCGCCCGGGTACCCGTG
TATCCAATAAACCCTCTTGCAGTTGCATCCGACTTGTGGTCTCGCTGTTCCTTGGGAGGGTCTCCTCTGA
GTGATTGACTACCCGTCAGCGGGGGTCTTTCATTTGGGGGCTCGTCCGGGATCGGGAGACCCCTGCCCAG
GGACCACCGACCCACCACCGGGAGGTAAGCTGGCTGCCTCGCGCGTTTCGGTGATGACGGTGAAAACCTC
TGACACATGCAGCTCCCGGAGACGGTCACAGCTTGTCTGTAAGCGGATGCCGGGAGCAGACAAGCCCGTC
AGGGCGCGTCAGCGGGTGTTGGCGGGTGTCGGGGCGCAGCCATGACCCAGTCACGTAGCGATAGCGGAGT
GTATCTAGCTAGGTAGCTAGAGGATCTTTGTGAAGGAACCTTACTTCTGTGGTGTGACATAATTGGACAA
ACTACCTACAGAGATTTAAAGCTCTAAGGTAAATATAAAATTTTTAAGTGTATAATGTGTTAAACTACTG
ATTCTAATTGTTTGTGTATTTTAGATTCCAACCTATGGAACTGATGAATGGGAGCAGTGGTGGAATGCCT
TTAATGAGGAAAACCTGTTTTGCTCAGAAGAAATGCCATCTAGTGATGATGAGGCTACTGCTGACTCTCA
ACATTCTACTCCTCCAAAAAAGAAGAGAAAGGTAGAAGACCCCAAGGACTTTCCTTCAGAATTGCTAAGT
TTTTTGAGTCATGCTGTGTTTAGTAATAGAACTCTTGCTTGCTTTGCTATTTACACCACAAAGGAAAAAG
CTGCACTGCTATACAAGAAAATTATGGAAAAATATTTGATGTATAGTGCCTTGACTAGAGATCATAATCA
GCCATACCACATTTGTAGAGGTTTTACTTGCTTTAAAAAACCTCCCACACCTCCCCCTGAACCTGAAACA
TAAAATGAATGCAATTGTTGTTGTTAACTTGTTTATTGCAGCTTATAATGGTTACAAATAAAGCAATAGC
ATCACAAATTTCACAAATAAAGCATTTTTTTCACTGCATTCTAGTTGTGGTTTGTCCAAACTCATCAATG
TATCTTATCATGTCTGGATCAGCTTCAGAAGATGGCGGAGGGCCTCCAACACAGTAATTTTCCTCCCGAC
TCTTAAAATAGAAAATGTCAAGTCAGTTAAGCAGGAAGTGACTAACTGACCGCAGCTGGCCGTGCGACAT
CCTCTTTTAATTAGTTGCTAGGCAACTGCCCTCCAGAGGGCAGTGTGGTTTTGCAAGAGGAAGCAAAAAG
CCTCTCCACCCAGGCCTAGAATGTTTCCACCCAATCATTACTATGACAACAGCTGTTTTTTTTAGTATTA
AGCAGAGGCCGGGGGCCCCTGGCCTCCGCTTACTCTGGAGAAAAAGAAGAGAGGCATTGTAGAGGCTTCC
AGAGGCAACTTGTCAAAACAGGACTGCTTCTATTTCTGTCACACTGTCTGGCCCTGTCACAAGGTCCAGC
ACCTCCATACCCCCTTTAATAAGCAGTTTGGGAACGGGTGCGGGTCTTACTCCGCCCATCCCGCCCCTAA
CTCCGCCCAGTTCCGCCCATTCTCCGCCCCATGGCTGACTAATTTTTTTTATTTATGCAGAGGCCGAGGC
CGCCTCGGCCTCTGAGCTATTCCAGAAGTAGTGAGGAGGCTTTTTTGGAGGCTGCATTAATGAATCGGCC
AACGCGCGGGGAGAGGCGGTTTGCGTATTGGGCGCTCTTCCGCTTCCTCGCTCACTGACTCGCTGCGCTC
GGTCGTTCGGCTGCGGCGAGCGGTATCAGCTCACTCAAAGGCGGTAATACGGTTATCCACAGAATCAGGG
GATAACGCAGGAAAGAACATGTGAGCAAAAGGCCAGCAAAAGGCCAGGAACCGTAAAAAGGCCGCGTTGC
TGGCGTTTTTCCATAGGCTCCGCCCCCCTGACGAGCATCACAAAAATCGACGCTCAAGTCAGAGGTGGCG
AAACCCGACAGGACTATAAAGATACCAGGCGTTTCCCCCTGGAAGCTCCCTCGTGCGCTCTCCTGTTCCG
ACCCTGCCGCTTACCGGATACCTGTCCGCCTTTCTCCCTTCGGGAAGCGTGGCGCTTTCTCATAGCTCAC
GCTGTAGGTATCTCAGTTCGGTGTAGGTCGTTCGCTCCAAGCTGGGCTGTGTGCACGAACCCCCCGTTCA
GCCCGACCGCTGCGCCTTATCCGGTAACTATCGTCTTGAGTCCAACCCGGTAAGACACGACTTATCGCCA
CTGGCAGCAGCCACTGGTAACAGGATTAGCAGAGCGAGGTATGTAGGCGGTGCTACAGAGTTCTTGAAGT
GGTGGCCTAACTACGGCTACACTAGAAGGACAGTATTTGGTATCTGCGCTCTGCTGAAGCCAGTTACCTT
CGGAAAAAGAGTTGGTAGCTCTTGATCCGGCAAACAAACCACCGCTGGTAGCGGTGGTTTTTTTGTTTGC
AAGCAGCAGATTACGCGCAGAAAAAAAGGATCTCAAGAAGATCCTTTGATCTTTTCTACGGGGTCTGACG
CTCAGTGGAACGAAAACTCACGTTAAGGGATTTTGGTCATGAGATTATCAAAAAGGATCTTCACCTAGAT
CCTTTTAAATTAAAAATGAAGTTTTAAATCAATCTAAAGTATATATGAGTAAACTTGGTCTGACAGTTAC
CAATGCTTAATCAGTGAGGCACCTATCTCAGCGATCTGTCTATTTCGTTCATCCATAGTTGCCTGACTCC
CCGTCGTGTAGATAACTACGATACGGGAGGGCTTACCATCTGGCCCCAGTGCTGCAATGATACCGCGAGA
CCCACGCTCACCGGCTCCAGATTTATCAGCAATAAACCAGCCAGCCGGAAGGGCCGAGCGCAGAAGTGGT
CCTGCAACTTTATCCGCCTCCATCCAGTCTATTAATTGTTGCCGGGAAGCTAGAGTAAGTAGTTCGCCAG
TTAATAGTTTGCGCAACGTTGTTGCCATTGCTGCAGGCATCGTGGTGTCACGCTCGTCGTTTGGTATGGC
TTCATTCAGCTCCGGTTCCCAACGATCAAGGCGAGTTACATGATCCCCCATGTTGTGCAAAAAAGCGGTT
AGCTCCTTCGGTCCTCCGATCGTTGTCAGAAGTAAGTTGGCCGCAGTGTTATCACTCATGGTTATGGCAG
CACTGCATAATTCTCTTACTGTCATGCCATCCGTAAGATGCTTTTCTGTGACTGGTGAGTACTCAACCAA
GTCATTCTGAGAATAGTGTATGCGGCGACCGAGTTGCTCTTGCCCGGCGTCAATACGGGATAATACCGCG
CCACATAGCAGAACTTTAAAAGTGCTCATCATTGGAAAACGTTCTTCGGGGCGAAAACTCTCAAGGATCT
TACCGCTGTTGAGATCCAGTTCGATGTAACCCACTCGTGCACCCAACTGATCTTCAGCATCTTTTACTTT
CACCAGCGTTTCTGGGTGAGCAAAAACAGGAAGGCAAAATGCCGCAAAAAAGGGAATAAGGGCGACACGG
AAATGTTGAATACTCATACTCTTCCTTTTTCAATATTATTGAAGCATTTATCAGGGTTATTGTCTCATGA
GCGGATACATATTTGAATGTATTTAGAAAAATAAACAAATAGGGGTTCCGCGCACATTTCCCCGAAAAGT
GCCACCTGACGTCTAAGAAACCATTATTATCATGACATTAACCTATAAAAATAGGCGTATCACGAGGCCC
TTTCGTCTCGCGCGTTTCGGTG
